>Addgene plasmid #86386 | pSTAP-seq_fly-tj | addgene full sequence | sequence record 173933 | Addgene NGS Result
TATCAGGGTTATTGTCTCATGAGCGGATACATATTTGAATGTATTTAGAAAAATAAACAAATAGGGGTTC
CGCGCACATTTCCCCGAAAAGTGCCACCTG
[124 nt withheld, positions 101-224]
C
[91 nt withheld, positions 226-316]
A
[49 nt withheld, positions 318-366]
CCTTTGACGTTGGAGTCCACGTTCTTT
[37 nt withheld, positions 394-430]
ACCCTATCTCGGTCTATTCTTTTGATTTATAAGGGATTTTGCCGATTTCGGCCTATTGGTTAAAAAATGA
GCTGATTTAACAAAAATTTAACGCGAATTTTAACAAAATATTAACGCTTACAATTTGCCATTCGCCATTC
AGGCTGCGCAACTGTTGGGAAGGGCGATCGGTGCGGGCCTCTTCGCTATTACGCCAGCCCAAGCTACCAT
GATAAGTAAGTAATATTAAGGTACGGGAGGTACTTGGAGCGGCCGCAATAAAATATCTTTATTTTCATTA
CATCTGTGTGTTGGTTTTTTGTGTGAATCGATAGTACTAACATACGCTCTCCATCAAAACAAAACGAAAC
AAAACAAACTAGCAAAATAGGCTGTCCCCAGTGCAAGTGCAGGTGCCAGAACATTTCTCTATCGATAGGT
ACCTCAGTGCAACTGTAAACATTGATACGGATTAAAAGATTCATTGAATGCTCATGAACTGAGAGTTACG
TTCGTTTCTTTGGATGCTTGATAGTTTAAACATTGAAGATCGTAAAAATATAGAATGCTCAGTTTTTCAT
AGTATTCAAATTGTATTCTATTTTGTCCCCATGCCACATTCATATTCATATCTGGGTTTTAGAAACCACC
GAGTGGGTCTCAGCTTGCATCATAGATTTTGGGTTTCATCTCGCCGTTTTCCGAGAAGTGGCATCTTCTG
TGTGGTCTGTCGGCATGGATAAATGGGCTTCCAGCGACGACGACCCCCGCGGGCAACAGTTTAAGAATCA
AAATAAACACTTCGATCCCGATCCCTCTGGACTTCGATAAGTTATGTCAACAAACTTCGGTCGCGTAACG
GCGCATGCAGGAGCTCTGGAGTAGTAGGAGCTCCAGCTGAAGTGCAGCATTGGGTTACAATCGTCCACAT
GGAGGAGATCAGCATCAGCCCCTAGGAGGGGGAGGGGGCGGTGTTGGAACTTTGGAGCAGTCCAGCATTC
AGTTGGGGCGGCGTAATTCGGCAATAATCAGAGGGCCGTATCTACATATCTGCATTTTCAAACCGTAATA
AATCCCTAATAAAAATCGTTTCCTTTGGCCTGTTTATTTTCATTTCAATTTCGATTCACTTTTGCGGTGT
CGCCTCGCTACGCTTTTTTCAGAATCTGAATTTGTTATTTTTATTTTGATTATATGAGTTTCCTGCCCTA
CCAAGAACCCAAATCTCTTAGGAGCTTATGTAACCAGACGAAACCACTCGATCGAAGAGTTGCGCAAGTA
TTTTTGATGAAATTCGGGAGATCTTAGAGCATGCACCGGTGATATCCGGCCGCATTAGGCACCCCAGGCT
TTACACTTTATGCTTCCGGCTCGTATAATGTGTGGATTTTGAGTTAGGATCCGTCGAGATTTTCAGGAGC
TAAGGAAGCTAAAATGGAGAAAAAAATCACTGGATATACCACCGTTGATATATCCCAATGGCATCGTAAA
GAACATTTTGAGGCATTTCAGTCAGTTGCTCAATGTACCTATAACCAGACCGTTCAGCTGGATATTACGG
CCTTTTTAAAGACCGTAAAGAAAAATAAGCACAAGTTTTATCCGGCCTTTATTCACATTCTTGCCCGCCT
GATGAATGCTCATCCGGAATTCCGTATGGCAATGAAAGACGGTGAGCTGGTGATATGGGATAGTGTTCAC
CCTTGTTACACCGTTTTCCATGAGCAAACTGAAACGTTTTCATCGCTCTGGAGTGAATACCACGACGATT
TCCGGCAGTTTCTACACATATATTCGCAAGATGTGGCGTGTTACGGTGAAAACCTGGCCTATTTCCCTAA
AGGGTTTATTGAGAATATGTTTTTCGTCTCAGCCAATCCCTGGGTGAGTTTCACCAGTTTTGATTTAAAC
GTGGCCAATATGGACAACTTCTTCGCCCCCGTTTTCACCATGGGCAAATATTATACGCAAGGCGACAAGG
TGCTGATGCCGCTGGCGATTCAGGTTCATCATGCCGTTTGTGATGGCTTCCATGTCGGCAGAATGCTTAA
TGAATTACAACAGTACTGCGATGAGTGGCAGGGCGGGGCGTAAACGCGTGGATCCGGCTTACTAAAAGCC
AGATAACAGTATGCGTATTTGCGCGCTGATTTTTGCGGTATAAGAATATATACTGATATGTATACCCGAA
GTATGTCAAAAAGAGGTATGCTATGAAGCAGCGTATTACAGTGACAGTTGACAGCGACAGCTATCAGTTG
CTCAAGGCATATATGATGTCAATATCTCCGGTCTGGTAAGCACAACCATGCAGAATGAAGCCCGTCGTCT
GCGTGCCGAACGCTGGAAAGCGGAAAATCAGGAAGGGATGGCTGAGGTCGCCCGGTTTATTGAAATGAAC
GGCTCTTTTGCTGACGAGAACAGGGGCTGGTGAAATGCAGTTTAAGGTTTACACCTATAAAAGAGAGAGC
CGTTATCGTCTGTTTGTGGATGTACAGAGTGATATTATTGACACGCCCGGGCGACGGATGGTGATCCCCC
TGGCCAGTGCACGTCTGCTGTCAGATAAAGTCTCCCGTGAACTTTACCCGGTGGTGCATATCGGGGATGA
AAGCTGGCGCATGATGACCACCGATATGGCCAGTGTGCCGGTCTCCGTTATCGGGGAAGAAGTGGCTGAT
CTCAGCCACCGCGAAAATGACATCAAAAACGCCATTAACCTGATGTTCTGGGGAATATAAATGTCAGGCT
CCCTTATACACAGCCAGTCTGCAGGATATCGTCGACGAATTCGGCCCCTGCAGGGGCATTCCGGTACTGT
TGGTAAAGCCACCATGGAAAAGGTAGGTTCAACCACTGATGCCTAGGCACACCGAAACGACTAACCCTAA
TTCTTATCCTTTACTTCAGGCCACTTAAGCATGGCTAGCAAAGGAGAAGAACTCTTCACTGGAGTTGTCC
CAATTCTTGTTGAATTAGATGGTGATGTTAACGGCCACAAGTTCTCTGTCAGTGGAGAGGGTGAAGGTGA
TGCAACATACGGAAAACTTACCCTGAAGTTCATCTGCACTACTGGCAAACTGCCTGTTCCCTGGCCAACA
CTAGTCTGATCTAGAGTCGGGGCGGCCGGCCGCTTCGAGCAGACATGATAAGATACATTGATGAGTTTGG
ACAAACCACAACTAGAATGCAGTGAAAAAAATGCTTTATTTGTGAAATTTGTGATGCTATTGCTTTATTT
GTAACCATTATAAGCTGCAATAAACAAGTTAACAACAACAATTGCATTCATTTTATGTTTCAGGTTCAGG
GGGAGGTGTGGGAGGTTTTTTAAAGCAAGTAAAACCTCTACAAATGTGGTAAAATCGATAAGGATCCGAC
CGATGCCCTCAAGCTTTGAGAGGGGCCCCCTTCAACCCAGTCAGCTCCGACGTCTTGGCGCCCCCGCGGG
GCATGACTATCGTCGCCGCACTTATGACTGTCTTCTTTATCATGCAACTCGTAGGACAGGTGCCGGCAGC
GCTCTTCCGCTTCCTCGCTCACTGACTCGCTGCGCTCGGTCGTTCGGCTGCGGCGAGCGGTATCAGCTCA
CTCAAAGGCGGTAATACGGTTATCCACAGAATCAGGGGATAACGCAGGAAAGAACATGTGAGCAAAAGGC
CAGCAAAAGGCCAGGAACCGTAAAAAGGCCGCGTTGCTGGCGTTTTTCCATAGGCTCCGCCCCCCTGACG
AGCATCACAAAAATCGACGCTCAAGTCAGAGGTGGCGAAACCCGACAGGACTATAAAGATACCAGGCGTT
TCCCCCTGGAAGCTCCCTCGTGCGCTCTCCTGTTCCGACCCTGCCGCTTACCGGATACCTGTCCGCCTTT
CTCCCTTCGGGAAGCGTGGCGCTTTCTCATAGCTCACGCTGTAGGTATCTCAGTTCGGTGTAGGTCGTTC
GCTCCAAGCTGGGCTGTGTGCACGAACCCCCCGTTCAGCCCGACCGCTGCGCCTTATCCGGTAACTATCG
TCTTGAGTCCAACCCGGTAAGACACGACTTATCGCCACTGGCAGCAGCCACTGGTAACAGGATTAGCAGA
GCGAGGTATGTAGGCGGTGCTACAGAGTTCTTGAAGTGGTGGCCTAACTACGGCTACACTAGAAGAACAG
TATTTGGTATCTGCGCTCTGCTGAAGCCAGTTACCTTCGGAAAAAGAGTTGGTAGCTCTTGATCCGGCAA
ACAAACCACCGCTGGTAGCGGTGGTTTTTTTGTTTGCAAGCAGCAGATTACGCGCAGAAAAAAAGGATCT
CAAGAAGATCCTTTGATCTTTTCTACGGGGTCTGACGCTCAGTGGAACGAAAACTCACGTTAAGGGATTT
TGGTCATGAGATTATCAAAAAGGATCTTCACCTAGATCCTTTTAAATTAAAAATGAAGTTTTAAATCAAT
CTAAAGTATATATGAGTAAACTTGGTCTGACAGTTACCAATGCTTAATCAGTGAGGCACCTATCTCAGCG
ATCTGTCTATTTCGTTCATCCATAGTTGCCTGACTCCCCGTCGTGTAGATAACTACGATACGGGAGGGCT
TACCATCTGGCCCCAGTGCTGCAATGATACCGCGAGACCCACGCTCACCGGCTCCAGATTTATCAGCAAT
AAACCAGCCAGCCGGAAGGGCCGAGCGCAGAAGTGGTCCTGCAACTTTATCCGCCTCCATCCAGTCTATT
AATTGTTGCCGGGAAGCTAGAGTAAGTAGTTCGCCAGTTAATAGTTTGCGCAACGTTGTTGCCATTGCTA
CAGGCATCGTGGTGTCACGCTCGTCGTTTGGTATGGCTTCATTCAGCTCCGGTTCCCAACGATCAAGGCG
AGTTACATGATCCCCCATGTTGTGCAAAAAAGCGGTTAGCTCCTTCGGTCCTCCGATCGTTGTCAGAAGT
AAGTTGGCCGCAGTGTTATCACTCATGGTTATGGCAGCACTGCATAATTCTCTTACTGTCATGCCATCCG
TAAGATGCTTTTCTGTGACTGGTGAGTACTCAACCAAGTCATTCTGAGAATAGTGTATGCGGCGACCGAG
TTGCTCTTGCCCGGCGTCAATACGGGATAATACCGCGCCACATAGCAGAACTTTAAAAGTGCTCATCATT
GGAAAACGTTCTTCGGGGCGAAAACTCTCAAGGATCTTACCGCTGTTGAGATCCAGTTCGATGTAACCCA
CTCGTGCACCCAACTGATCTTCAGCATCTTTTACTTTCACCAGCGTTTCTGGGTGAGCAAAAACAGGAAG
GCAAAATGCCGCAAAAAAGGGAATAAGGGCGACACGGAAATGTTGAATACTCATACTCTTCCTTTTTCAA
TATTATTGAAGCATT
Features (pLannotate 1.2.2; 17 found; start..end, strand, type, name):
    101..529     +  rep_origin     f1 ori (sequence partly withheld): f1 bacteriophage origin of replication; arrow indicates direction of (+) strand synthesis
    561..628     -  CDS            lacZα (fragment): LacZα fragment of β-galactosidase; lacZ fragment
    687..735     +  polyA_signal   poly(A) signal: synthetic polyadenylation signal
    749..840     +  misc_feature   pause site: RNA polymerase II transcriptional pause signal from the human α2 globin gene
   1760..1790    +  promoter       lac UV5 promoter: E. coli lac promoter with an "up" mutation
   1814..1843    +  promoter       cat promoter (fragment): promoter of the E. coli cat gene encoding chloramphenicol acetyltransferase
   1844..2503    +  CDS            CmR: chloramphenicol acetyltransferase; cat; confers resistance to chloramphenicol
   2682..2840    +  CDS            ccdA (fragment): CCDA_ECO57 - Also known as H, letA. Experimental evidence at protein level: Swiss-Prot protein existence level 1. Antitoxin component of a type II toxin-antitoxin (TA) system which inhibits the post-segregational killing (PSK) of plasmid-free cells, also referred to as a plasmid addiction system. Binds to and blocks the activity of CcdB; will also remove bound CcdB protein from the CcdB-GyrA complex by forming a CcdA-CcdB complex, a process termed rejuvenation. Functions as a transcriptional corepressor for the ccdAB operon, repression also requires CcdB (By similarity). From Escherichia coli
   2845..3147    +  CDS            ccdB: CCDB_ECOLI - Also known as G, letB, letD. Experimental evidence at protein level: Swiss-Prot protein existence level 1. Toxic component of a type II toxin-antitoxin (TA) system, functioning in plasmid maintainence. Responsible for the post- segregational killing (PSK) of plasmid-free cells, also referred to as a plasmid addiction system. Half-life of over 2 hours. Cell killing by CcdB is accompanied by filamentation, defects in chromosome and plasmid segregation, defects in cell division, formation of anucleate cells, decreased DNA synthesis and plasmid loss. Interferes with the activity of DN
   3253..3319    +  intron         Mhc intron: modified Drosophila myosin heavy chain intron 16 (Pfeiffer et al., 2010)
   3331..3516    +  CDS            BFPsol (fragment): BFPsol is a fluorescent protein published in 2006, derived from Aequorea victoria.
   3559..3680    -  polyA_signal   SV40 poly(A) signal: SV40 polyadenylation signal
   3703..3771    -  CDS            large T antigen (fragment): large T antigen from SV40 (simian virus 40)
   3788..3994    +  CDS            tetA (fragment): TCR3_ECOLX - Experimental evidence at protein level: Swiss-Prot protein existence level 1. Resistance to tetracycline by an active tetracycline efflux. This is an energy-dependent process that decreases the accumulation of the antibiotic in whole cells. This protein functions as a metal- tetracycline/H(+) antiporter. From Escherichia coli. This protein is used as a marker in many commonly used cloning vectors, such as pBR322 and pACYC184.
   4115..4703    -  rep_origin     ori: high-copy-number ColE1/pMB1/pBR322/pUC origin of replication
   4874..5734    -  CDS            AmpR: β-lactamase; bla; confers resistance to ampicillin, carbenicillin, and related antibiotics
   5735..74      -  promoter       AmpR promoter (across the origin): bla
