[The description below was written by a language model from this plasmid's Addgene catalogue record and pLannotate feature annotations shown in this document.]
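Description:
pSTAP-seq_fly-tj is a STAP-seq screening vector built on the Promega pGL3 (pGL3 Promoter) backbone and intended for reporter assays with Drosophila sequences. It is a high-copy plasmid carrying a ColE1/pUC-type origin, an f1 phage origin, and an ampicillin resistance gene with its promoter. Because the empty vector also holds a chloramphenicol resistance gene and the ccdB toxin gene, it is selected on both antibiotics and must be propagated in a ccdB-tolerant strain.

In this design, the position normally occupied by a core promoter is filled by a CmR–ccdB cassette flanked by homology arms. During library construction, genomic candidate fragments replace this cassette, and ccdB counter-selects against uncut or non-recombinant vector. Downstream of the cloning site are a modified Drosophila myosin heavy chain intron 16 and a truncated GFP open reading frame (annotated in the feature table as a fragment of an Aequorea-derived fluorescent protein), followed by an SV40 polyadenylation signal. Upstream, the synthetic poly(A) signal and RNA polymerase II pause site inherited from pGL3 limit read-through transcription from the backbone. The recorded insert is an 856 bp D. melanogaster tj enhancer. It is not annotated in the feature table, though an unannotated stretch between the pause site and the cassette could accommodate it.

The enhancer supplies activating input to each candidate cloned at the promoter position. Transcripts that initiate within a candidate are then quantified by sequencing, giving a genome-wide measure of sequence-intrinsic enhancer responsiveness. The short lacZα, tetA and large T antigen fragments appear to be backbone remnants.
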