Addgene plasmid #86386: pSTAP-seq_fly-tj
Purpose: Vector to measure enhancer responsiveness of candidates from a genomic library (cloned instead of the core promoter) by determining the abundance of transcripts originating from each candidate.
Depositing lab: Alexander Stark. Depositing organization: Research Institute of Molecular Pathology (IMP). Publication: Genome-wide assessment of sequence-intrinsic enhancer responsiveness at single-base-pair resolution. Arnold CD, Zabidi MA, Pagani M, Rath M, Schernhuber K, Kazmar T, Stark A. Nat Biotechnol. 2016 Dec 26. doi: 10.1038/nbt.3739. PubMed 28024147.
Backbone
  Vector backbone: pGL3
  Backbone manufacturer: Promega
  Backbone size w/o insert (bp): 3426
  Vector type: STAP-seq screening vector
Growth in bacteria
  Bacterial resistance: Chloramphenicol and Ampicillin, 25 & 100 μg/mL
  Growth temperature: 37°C
  Growth strain: ccdB Survival
  Copy number: High Copy
Gene/Insert
  Gene/Insert name: D. melanogaster tj enhancer
  Species: D. melanogaster (fly)
  Insert size (bp): 856
  Cloning method: Restriction Enzyme; 5′ cloning site unknown (unknown if destroyed); 3′ cloning site unknown (unknown if destroyed)
  Sequencing primers: 5′ RVprimer3
Terms and licenses: Academic/Nonprofit Terms; Industry Terms: Not Available to Industry
Depositor comments: to consruct the STAP-seq screening vector from pGL3 Promoter we replaced the sequence between the BglII and FseI sites with the following sequence, containing a ccdB suicide gene next to the Chloramphenicole resistance gene flanked by homology arms (used for cloning the candidates during library generation), an intron (mhc16), an ORF (truncated sgGFP, Qbiogene, Inc)
How to cite: pSTAP-seq_fly-tj was a gift from Alexander Stark (Addgene plasmid # 86386 ; http://n2t.net/addgene:86386 ; RRID:Addgene_86386)
